>Addgene plasmid #90958 | pKD238-1a | addgene full sequence | sequence record 178328 | Addgene NGS Result
GCGTCAGATTTCGTGATGCTTGTCAGGGGGGCGGAGCCTATGGAAAAACGGCTTTGCCGCGGCCCTCTCA
CTTCCCTGTTAAGTATCTTCCTGGCATCTTCCGGGAAATCTCCGCCCCGTTCGTAAGCCATTTCCGCTCG
CCGCAGTCGAACGACCGAGCGTAGCGAGTCAGTGAGCGAGGAAGCGGAATATATCCCCTAGGCGTTCGGC
TGCGGCGAGCGGTATCAGCTCACTCAAAGGCGGTAATACGTAAATCACTGCATAATTCGTGTCGCTCAAG
GCGCACTCCCGTTCTGGATAATGTTTTTTGCGCCGACATCATAACGGTTCTGGTTTACAGCTAGCTCAGT
CCTAGGGACTGTGCTAGCATAATCATTAACAACATCTTATATCAAATTTTAATATGTTTTCTTCCGGCAT
GAGCCTGAAATGGCCTCTGAGCATCCAGGGTTCCATCGAACCGAAAATGACTCCGCGCATCATCTTCCGC
ATGGCCCTGCGCACTAAAGTGTTCATCACCCTGCTGGCTTGCCTGTTTGCTTCTGCCAACGTATTCGCGG
TGGAACCGCAGAACCAGTCCGCGCCTTCCGATGTGATGGACGCTGAGGTGGTTGCTCCGGTTGCGACGGA
GGAACCGGGTTACCAGGTCGTTGATGTTGGTGTGCTGGCGATTCGCGGTTATAAAGCTACCATCAACCGT
TGGCAGCCACTGATGGGTTGGCTGGAGACTCAGATCCCGAACTCCTACTTCCGCCTGCACCCGCTGTCTC
TGGACGAGCTGGCAAAGGGTGTAGAAACCCAGGGTCTGGACTTCGTAATCACCAATCCAGGCCAGTCCGT
ACTGCTGGCGCGTCAGTATTCTCTGACGTGGCTGGCGACCCTGCGCTCTCCGCTGAACAACGGTGCTGCG
ATGCAGGTGGGTTCCGCGCTGGTAGTTCGTGCCGACAGCCCGTACCAGACCCTGACCGATCTGAAAGGCC
GTCGTCTGGGCATCGTCAGCAAAAACGCATTCGGTGGTTATCTGACGCTGGTATATGAGGCACAGCTGAA
AGGCATCGATCTGCCGCGCTTTGTTGGTGAAATCATCCCACTGGGCTTCCCGCTGGATAACCTGCTGTAT
CAGCTGGATGATCAGAAATCTGGTAATGACGCCGCAAAAGACAATCGTCTGGATGCCACCGTTGTACCGG
TATGCCAACTGGAACAGATGCAGGCCGAAGGTCTGATCAACATCGGCCACTATCGCGTTCTGGACAACCA
GACCCCGGTAGGTTTCCACTGTCAAGTAAGCACTCGTCTGTATCCGAACTGGTCTATGGCTAAAACTAAC
CGTGCCAGCCAGTCCCTGGCAAAATCTGTGACCCAGGCTCTGCTGGCTCTGCCGGAAGATCACCTGGCAG
CGAAAAGCTCTGACTCTGCAGGTTGGACCACTGCAGTGTCCCAGCTGGCGATCGACCAGCTGCTGAAAGA
CCTGGACATGCATCCACTGCAGACCCCATGGTGGCAGCGCGCTTGGCAGTGGGTAAAACTGCACCAGCAG
TGGGCGTGGTTCATTCTGGGTATCCTGGTCCTGCTGAACGCATACCATTTCTGGCTGGAATACCGTTTCT
CCCGTCGTGGTCGTGAACTGATCAACACCCAGCGCCAGCTGAACGAAAACCGTGCTCTGCTGGAGCACGC
ACAACGTATCGCCATCGCTGGCGAACTGGGTGCTAGCCTGTCCCATGAACTGAACCAGCCGCTGGCTGCA
ATTGGTCACTATTGCCATGGTGCGGAAGTGCGTCTGCAGCGTGGTACTTCTCCTGAAGAACTGCAGTCTG
TTCTGACCCTGATCCAGCAGGAAGTTACGCGCGCCGACTCTATCATCAGCCGTCTGCGTAACCTGCTGAA
AAAACGCCCGGTTAGCAAACAGGCTCTGTATCTGCACGAACTGGTAAACGAAACGGTGCCGCTGCTGGCG
TACGAATTCGAACAGCACCAGATCAACCTGGCGGTAAACGTCAGCGGTGAACCTTACCTGCAATCTCTGG
ACGAGGTCGGTATGCAGCAGCTGCTGCTGAACCTGCTGAAAAACGCGTTTGACGCGTGCGTTCAGCGCCT
GGAACTGGAATCCTCCGGCACTGAACAGAGCGGTATGCGTAAACCGTATGTTCCTACGATCGATATTGAT
CTGCGCTACCAGGAGCGTACTCTGCTGCTGACTGTGACGGATAACGGCACTGGTCTGACCGAGGAGACTA
GCCTGCTGATGCAGGCCTTCTATTCCACCAAATCTGAAGGCCTGGGCCTGGGTCTGGTTATTTGCCGTGA
TATCGCTGAGTCCCACGGTGGCACCTTCTCTCTGGAATCCGCCATGGGTGGTGGCTGCCAGGCTCAGGTG
GCCATCCCGCGCAAGCCGGAACCGAATGGCGTTCTGTAATAATCTAGACCAGGCATCAAATAAAACGAAA
GGCTCAGTCGAAAGACTGGGCCTTTCGTTTTATCTGTTGTTTGTCGGTGAACGCTCTCTACTAGAGTCAC
ACTGGCTCACCTTCGGGTGGGCCTTTCTGCGTTTATAGGTACCCGGGGATCCTCTAGAGTCGACCTGCAG
GCATGCAAGCTTAGCAAGCGAACCGGAATTGCCAGCTGGGGCGCCCTCTGGTAAGGTTGGGAAGCCCTGC
AAAGTAAACTGGATGGCTTTCTTGCCGCCAAGGATCTGATGGCGCAGGGGATCAAGATCTGATCAAGAGA
CAGGATGAGGATCGTTTCGTATGAGGGAAGCGGTGATCGCCGAAGTATCGACTCAACTATCAGAGGTAGT
TGGCGTCATCGAGCGCCATCTCGAACCGACGTTGCTGGCCGTACATTTGTACGGCTCCGCAGTGGATGGC
GGCCTGAAGCCACACAGTGATATTGATTTGCTGGTTACGGTGACCGTAAGGCTTGATGAAACAACGCGGC
GAGCTTTGATCAACGACCTTTTGGAAACTTCGGCTTCCCCTGGAGAGAGCGAGATTCTCCGCGCTGTAGA
AGTCACCATTGTTGTGCACGACGACATCATTCCGTGGCGTTATCCAGCTAAGCGCGAACTGCAATTTGGA
GAATGGCAGCGCAATGACATTCTTGCAGGTATCTTCGAGCCAGCCACGATCGACATTGATCTGGCTATCT
TGCTGACAAAAGCAAGAGAACATAGCGTTGCCTTGGTAGGTCCAGCGGCGGAGGAACTCTTTGATCCGGT
TCCTGAACAGGATCTATTTGAGGCGCTAAATGAAACCTTAACGCTATGGAACTCGCCGCCCGACTGGGCT
GGCGATGAGCGAAATGTAGTGCTTACGTTGTCCCGCATTTGGTACAGCGCAGTAACCGGCAAAATCGCGC
CGAAGGATGTCGCTGCCGACTGGGCAATGGAGCGCCTGCCGGCCCAGTATCAGCCCGTCATACTTGAAGC
TAGACAGGCTTATCTTGGACAAGAAGAAGATCGCTTGGCCTCGCGCGCAGATCAGTTGGAAGAATTTGTC
CACTACGTGAAAGGCGAGATCACCAAGGTAGTCGGCAAATAAGAGCTCGCTTGGACTCCTGTTGATAGAT
CCAGTAATGACCTCAGAACTCCATCTGGATTTGTTCAGAACGCTCGGTTGCCGCCGGGCGTTTTTTATTG
GTGAGAATCCAAGCACTAGTAACAACTTATATCGTATGGGGCTGACTTCAGGTGCTACATTTGAAGAGAT
AAATTGCACTGAAATCTAGTAATATTTTATCTGATTAATAAGATGATCTTCTTGAGATCGTTTTGGTCTG
CGCGTAATCTCTTGCTCTGAAAACGAAAAAACCGCCTTGCAGGGCGGTTTTTCGAAGGTTCTCTGAGCTA
CCAACTCTTTGAACCGAGGTAACTGGCTTGGAGGAGCGCAGTCACCAAAACTTGTCCTTTCAGTTTAGCC
TTAACCGGCGCATGACTTCAAGACTAACTCCTCTAAATCAATTACCAGTGGCTGCTGCCAGTGGTGCTTT
TGCATGTCTTTCCGGGTTGGACTCAAGACGATAGTTACCGGATAAGGCGCAGCGGTCGGACTGAACGGGG
GGTTCGTGCATACAGTCCAGCTTGGAGCGAACTGCCTACCCGGAACTGAGTGTCAGGCGTGGAATGAGAC
AAACGCGGCCATAACAGCGGAATGACACCGGTAAACCGAAAGGCAGGAACAGGAGAGCGCACGAGGGAGC
CGCCAGGGGGAAACGCCTGGTATCTTTATAGTCCTGTCGGGTTTCGCCACCACTGATTTGA
Features (pLannotate 1.2.2; 9 found; start..end, strand, type, name):
    134..189     +  rep_origin     RSF ori (fragment): Plasmids containing the RSF 1030 origin of replication can be propagated in E. coli cells that contain additional plasmids with compatible origins.
    337..356     +  promoter       J23119(SpeI) promoter (fragment): bacterial promoter (Registry of Standard Biological Parts BBa J23119) modified to end with an SpeI site
   2437..2508    +  terminator     rrnB T1 terminator: transcription terminator T1 from the E. coli rrnB gene
   2524..2551    +  terminator     T7Te terminator: phage T7 early transcription terminator
   2558..2602    +  misc_feature   MCS (fragment): pUC18/19 multiple cloning site
   2603..2719    +  CDS            tnpA (fragment): TN5P_ECOLX - Also known as tnp. Experimental evidence at protein level: Swiss-Prot protein existence level 1. Mediates transposition of transposon Tn5 by a 'cut and paste' mechanism. First, the monomeric transposase binds the 19 bp inverted DNA repeats flanking the transposon. Then, dimerization of the DNA- bound transposase creates a synaptic DNA complex. After nicking of the first DNA strand, excision of the transposon proceeds through a series of intermediates. The transposase then mediates the insertion of the transposon at a new site by strand transfer. The activity of the wild- type tran
   2751..3542    +  CDS            SmR: aminoglycoside adenylyltransferase (Murphy, 1985); aadA; confers resistance to spectinomycin and streptomycin
   3554..3648    +  terminator     lambda t0 terminator: transcription terminator from phage lambda
   3762..46      +  rep_origin     p15A ori (across the origin): Plasmids containing the medium-copy-number p15A origin of replication can be propagated in E. coli cells that contain a second plasmid with the ColE1 origin.
