[The description below was written by a language model from this plasmid's Addgene catalogue record and pLannotate feature annotations shown in this document.]
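Description:
pKD238-1a is a 4,261 bp bacterial expression plasmid built on a p15A backbone for constitutive production of the tetrathionate sensor kinase TtrS from Shewanella baltica OS195 in E. coli. It replicates from the p15A origin, which is compatible with ColE1-type plasmids and so allows it to be carried alongside a second plasmid. The catalogue entry lists the copy number as high, whereas the annotation describes p15A as medium copy. Selection is by spectinomycin, conferred by the aadA (SmR) aminoglycoside adenylyltransferase gene, which is followed by a lambda t0 terminator.

The payload is the roughly 2 kb ttrS coding sequence, inserted by Gibson assembly and driven, according to the record, by the synthetic constitutive promoter BBa_J23109 from the Anderson collection. The automated annotation does not call the TtrS open reading frame itself. It does mark a short partial match to the related J23119 promoter just upstream of the unannotated region, probably reflecting sequence shared among members of this promoter family rather than a different promoter. Downstream of that region sit tandem rrnB T1 and T7Te terminators that insulate the expression unit. The remaining hits (a small RSF ori fragment, a pUC MCS fragment and a short tnpA fragment) appear to be backbone remnants or similarity matches with no stated function.

TtrS is the histidine kinase half of a two-component tetrathionate-sensing system. The associated work concerns engineering bacterial thiosulfate and tetrathionate sensors to detect gut inflammation. This plasmid supplies only the kinase; any cognate response regulator and output reporter would have to come from elsewhere, and the record does not name them.
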