Addgene plasmid #90958: pKD238-1a
Purpose: Expresses S. baltica TtrS constitutively
Depositing lab: Jeffrey Tabor. Depositing organization: Rice University. Publication: Engineering bacterial thiosulfate and tetrathionate sensors for detecting gut inflammation. Daeffler KN, Galley JD, Sheth RU, Ortiz-Velez LC, Bibb CO, Shroyer NF, Britton RA, Tabor JJ. Mol Syst Biol. 2017 Apr 3;13(4):923. doi: 10.15252/msb.20167416. PubMed 28373240.
Backbone
  Vector backbone: p15A
  Total vector size (bp): 4261
  Vector type: Bacterial Expression
Growth in bacteria
  Bacterial resistance: Spectinomycin, 50 μg/mL
  Growth temperature: 37°C
  Growth strain: DH5alpha
  Copy number: High Copy
Gene/Insert
  Gene/Insert name: Tetrathionate sensor kinase (alt name: TtrS)
  Species: Shewanella baltica OS195
  Insert size (bp): 2016
  GenBank ID: ABX51019
  Promoter: Bba_J23109
  Cloning method: Gibson Cloning
  Sequencing primers: 5′ CGGTATCAGCTCACTCAAAGG
Terms and licenses: Academic/Nonprofit Terms; Industry Terms: Not Available to Industry
How to cite: pKD238-1a was a gift from Jeffrey Tabor (Addgene plasmid # 90958 ; http://n2t.net/addgene:90958 ; RRID:Addgene_90958)
